>Addgene plasmid #118818 | pDM_noro_A1_lacZA | depositor full sequence | sequence record 224529 | Full Sequence
CTAGTAAATTCGCGTTTCTACGGTAGCCGGGCGCTAATACGACTCACTATAGGGTCTGATGGGTCCGCAG
CCAACCTCGTCCCAGAGGTCGGACTTTAGAACAGAGGAGATAAAGATGGACCTCTGGGAAACCTGGCGGC
AGCGCAAGAAGATGACCATGATTACGGATTCACTGGCCGTCGTTTTACAACGTCGTGACTGGGAAAACCC
TGGCGTTACCCAACTTAATCGCCTTGCAGCACATCCCCCTTTCGCCAGCTGGCGTAATAGCGAAGAGGCC
CGCACCGATCGCCCTTCCCAACAGTTGCGCAGCCTGAATGGCGAATGGTAATAATAGCATAACCCCTTGG
GGCCTCTAAACGGGTCTTGAGGGGTTTTTTGCTGAAACCTCAGGCATTTGAGAAGCACACGGTCACACTG
CTTCCGGTAGTCAATAAACCGGTAAACCAGCAATAGACATAAGCGGCTATTTAACGACCCTGCCCTGAAC
CGACGACAAGCTGACGACCGGGTCTCCGCAAGTGGCACTTTTCGGGGAAATGTGCGCGGAACCCCTATTT
GTTTATTTTTCTAAATACATTCAAATATGTATCCGCTCATGAATTAATTCTTAGAAAAACTCATCGAGCA
TCAAATGAAACTGCAATTTATTCATATCAGGATTATCAATACCATATTTTTGAAAAAGCCGTTTCTGTAA
TGAAGGAGAAAACTCACCGAGGCAGTTCCATAGGATGGCAAGATCCTGGTATCGGTCTGCGATTCCGACT
CGTCCAACATCAATACAACCTATTAATTTCCCCTCGTCAAAAATAAGGTTATCAAGTGAGAAATCACCAT
GAGTGACGACTGAATCCGGTGAGAATGGCAAAAGTTTATGCATTTCTTTCCAGACTTGTTCAACAGGCCA
GCCATTACGCTCGTCATCAAAATCACTCGCATCAACCAAACCGTTATTCATTCGTGATTGCGCCTGAGCG
AGACGAAATACGCGGTCGCTGTTAAAAGGACAATTACAAACAGGAATCGAATGCAACCGGCGCAGGAACA
CTGCCAGCGCATCAACAATATTTTCACCTGAATCAGGATATTCTTCTAATACCTGGAATGCTGTTTTCCC
GGGGATCGCAGTGGTGAGTAACCATGCATCATCAGGAGTACGGATAAAATGCTTGATGGTCGGAAGAGGC
ATAAATTCCGTCAGCCAGTTTAGTCTGACCATCTCATCTGTAACATCATTGGCAACGCTACCTTTGCCAT
GTTTCAGAAACAACTCTGGCGCATCGGGCTTCCCATACAATCGATAGATTGTCGCACCTGATTGCCCGAC
ATTATCGCGAGCCCATTTATACCCATATAAATCAGCATCCATGTTGGAATTTAATCGCGGCCTAGAGCAA
GACGTTTCCCGTTGAATATGGCTCATACTCTTCCTTTTTCAATATTATTGAAGCATTTATCAGGGTTATT
GTCTCATGAGCGGATACATATTTGAATGTATTTAGAAAAATAAACAAATAGGCATGCTAGCGCAGAAACG
TCCTAGAAGATGCCAGGAGGATACTTAGCAGAGAGACAATAAGGCCGGAGCGAAGCCGTTTTTCCATAGG
CTCCGCCCCCCTGACGAACATCACGAAATCTGACGCTCAAATCAGTGGTGGCGAAACCCGACAGGACTAT
AAAGATACCAGGCGTTTCCCCCTGATGGCTCCCTCTTGCGCTCTCCTGTTCCCGTCCTGCGGCGTCCGTG
TTGTGGTGGAGGCTTTACCCAAATCACCACGTCCCGTTCCGTGTAGACAGTTCGCTCCAAGCTGGGCTGT
GTGCAAGAACCCCCCGTTCAGCCCGACTGCTGCGCCTTATCCGGTAACTATCATCTTGAGTCCAACCCGG
AAAGACACGACAAAACGCCACTGGCAGCAGCCATTGGTAACTGAGAATTAGTGGATTTAGATATCGAGAG
TCTTGAAGTGGTGGCCTAACAGAGGCTACACTGAAAGGACAGTATTTGGTATCTGCGCTCCACTAAAGCC
AGTTACCAGGTTAAGCAGTTCCCCAACTGACTTAACCTTCGATCAAACCGCCTCCCCAGGCGGTTTTTTC
GTTTACAGAGCAGGAGATTACGACGATCGTAAAAGGATCTCAAGAAGATCCTTTACGGATTCCCGACACC
ATCACTCTAGATTTCAGTGCAATTTATCTCTTCAAATGTAGCACCTGAAGTCAGCCCCATACGATATAAG
TTGTAATTCTCATGTTAGTCATGCCCCGCGCCCACCGGAAGGAGCTGACTGGGTTGAAGGCTCTCAAGGG
CATCGGTCGAGATCCCGGTGCCTAATGAGTGAGCTAACTTACATTAATTGCGTTGCGCTCACTGCCCGCT
TTCCAGTCGGGAAACCTGTCGTGCCAGCTGCATTAATGAATCGGCCAACGCGCGGGGAGAGGCGGTTTGC
GTATTGGGCGCCAGGGTGGTTTTTCTTTTCACCAGTGAGACGGGCAACAGCTGATTGCCCTTCACCGCCT
GGCCCTGAGAGAGTTGCAGCAAGCGGTCCACGCTGGTTTGCCCCAGCAGGCGAAAATCCTGTTTGATGGT
GGTTAACGGCGGGATATAACATGAGCTGTCTTCGGTATCGTCGTATCCCACTACCGAGATGTCCGCACCA
ACGCGCAGCCCGGACTCGGTAATGGCGCGCATTGCGCCCAGCGCCATCTGATCGTTGGCAACCAGCATCG
CAGTGGGAACGATGCCCTCATTCAGCATTTGCATGGTTTGTTGAAAACCGGACATGGCACTCCAGTCGCC
TTCCCGTTCCGCTATCGGCTGAATTTGATTGCGAGTGAGATATTTATGCCAGCCAGCCAGACGCAGACGC
GCCGAGACAGAACTTAATGGGCCCGCTAACAGCGCGATTTGCTGGTGACCCAATGCGACCAGATGCTCCA
CGCCCAGTCGCGTACCGTCTTCATGGGAGAAAATAATACTGTTGATGGGTGTCTGGTCAGAGACATCAAG
AAATAACGCCGGAACATTAGTGCAGGCAGCTTCCACAGCAATGGCATCCTGGTCATCCAGCGGATAGTTA
ATGATCAGCCCACTGACGCGTTGCGCGAGAAGATTGTGCACCGCCGCTTTACAGGCTTCGACGCCGCTTC
GTTCTACCATCGACACCACCACGCTGGCACCCAGTTGATCGGCGCGAGATTTAATCGCCGCGACAATTTG
CGACGGCGCGTGCAGGGCCAGACTGGAGGTGGCAACGCCAATCAGCAACGACTGTTTGCCCGCCAGTTGT
TGTGCCACGCGGTTGGGAATGTAATTCAGCTCCGCCATCGCCGCTTCCACTTTTTCCCGCGTTTTCGCAG
AAACGTGGCTGGCCTGGTTCACCACGCGGGAAACGGTCTGATAAGAGACACCGGCATACTCTGCGACATC
GTATAACGTTACTGGTTTCACATTCACCACCCTGAATTGACTCTCTTCCGGGCGCTATCATGCCATACCG
CGAAAGGTTTTGCGCCATTCGATGGTGTCCGGGATCTCGACGCTCTCCCTTATG
Features (pLannotate 1.2.2; 11 found; start..end, strand, type, name):
     35..53      +  promoter       T7 promoter: promoter for bacteriophage T7 RNA polymerase
    152..325     +  CDS            lacZα: LacZα fragment of β-galactosidase; lacZ fragment
    335..381     +  terminator     T7 terminator: transcription terminator for bacteriophage T7 RNA polymerase
    545..602     +  promoter       AmpR promoter (fragment): bla
    611..1426    -  CDS            KanR: aminoglycoside phosphotransferase; aph(3')-Ia; confers resistance to kanamycin in bacteria or G418 (Geneticin®) in eukaryotes
   1427..1518    -  promoter       AmpR promoter: bla
   1536..2171    -  rep_origin     ColA ori: Plasmids containing the ColA origin of replication can be propagated in E. coli cells that contain additional plasmids with compatible origins.
   2256..2320    -  CDS            TcR (fragment): tetracycline efflux protein; tet; confers resistance to tetracycline
   2335..2356    -  protein_bind   CAP binding site: CAP binding activates transcription in the presence of cAMP. E. coli catabolite activator protein
   2369..3451    -  CDS            lacI: lac repressor; lacI; The lac repressor binds to the lac operator to inhibit transcription in E. coli. This inhibition can be relieved by adding lactose or isopropyl-β-D-thiogalactopyranoside (IPTG).
   3452..3529    -  promoter       lacI promoter: lacI
