>Addgene plasmid #118818 | pDM_noro_A1_lacZA | addgene full sequence | sequence record 229808 | Addgene NGS Result
TAATACGACTCACTATAGGGTCTGATGGGTCCGCAGCCAACCTCGTCCCAGAGGTCGGACTTTAGAACAG
AGGAGATAAAGATGGACCTCTGGGAAACCTGGCGGCAGCGCAAGAAGATGCGTAAAATGACCATGATTAC
GGATTCACTGGCCGTCGTTTTACAACGTCGTGACTGGGAAAACCCTGGCGTTACCCAACTTAATCGCCTT
GCAGCACATCCCCCTTTCGCCAGCTGGCGTAATAGCGAAGAGGCCCGCACCGATCGCCCTTCCCAACAGT
TGCGCAGCCTGAATGGCGAATGGTAATAATAGCATAACCCCTTGGGGCCTCTAAACGGGTCTTGAGGGGT
TTTTTGCTGAAACCTCAGGCATTTGAGAAGCACACGGTCACACTGCTTCCGGTAGTCAATAAACCGGTAA
ACCAGCAATAGACATAAGCGGCTATTTAACGACCCTGCCCTGAACCGACGACAAGCTGACGACCGGGTCT
CCGCAAGTGGCACTTTTCGGGGAAATGTGCGCGGAACCCCTATTTGTTTATTTTTCTAAATACATTCAAA
TATGTATCCGCTCATGAATTAATTCTTAGAAAAACTCATCGAGCATCAAATGAAACTGCAATTTATTCAT
ATCAGGATTATCAATACCATATTTTTGAAAAAGCCGTTTCTGTAATGAAGGAGAAAACTCACCGAGGCAG
TTCCATAGGATGGCAAGATCCTGGTATCGGTCTGCGATTCCGACTCGTCCAACATCAATACAACCTATTA
ATTTCCCCTCGTCAAAAATAAGGTTATCAAGTGAGAAATCACCATGAGTGACGACTGAATCCGGTGAGAA
TGGCAAAAGTTTATGCATTTCTTTCCAGACTTGTTCAACAGGCCAGCCATTACGCTCGTCATCAAAATCA
CTCGCATCAACCAAACCGTTATTCATTCGTGATTGCGCCTGAGCGAGACGAAATACGCGGTCGCTGTTAA
AAGGACAATTACAAACAGGAATCGAATGCAACCGGCGCAGGAACACTGCCAGCGCATCAACAATATTTTC
ACCTGAATCAGGATATTCTTCTAATACCTGGAATGCTGTTTTCCCGGGGATCGCAGTGGTGAGTAACCAT
GCATCATCAGGAGTACGGATAAAATGCTTGATGGTCGGAAGAGGCATAAATTCCGTCAGCCAGTTTAGTC
TGACCATCTCATCTGTAACATCATTGGCAACGCTACCTTTGCCATGTTTCAGAAACAACTCTGGCGCATC
GGGCTTCCCATACAATCGATAGATTGTCGCACCTGATTGCCCGACATTATCGCGAGCCCATTTATACCCA
TATAAATCAGCATCCATGTTGGAATTTAATCGCGGCCTAGAGCAAGACGTTTCCCGTTGAATATGGCTCA
TACTCTTCCTTTTTCAATATTATTGAAGCATTTATCAGGGTTATTGTCTCATGAGCGGATACATATTTGA
ATGTATTTAGAAAAATAAACAAATAGGCATGCTAGCGCAGAAACGTCCTAGAAGATGCCAGGAGGATACT
TAGCAGAGAGACAATAAGGCCGGAGCGAAGCCGTTTTTCCATAGGCTCCGCCCCCCTGACGAACATCACG
AAATCTGACGCTCAAATCAGTGGTGGCGAAACCCGACAGGACTATAAAGATACCAGGCGTTTCCCCCTGA
TGGCTCCCTCTTGCGCTCTCCTGTTCCCGTCCTGCGGCGTCCGTGTTGTGGTGGAGGCTTTACCCAAATC
ACCACGTCCCGTTCCGTGTAGACAGTTCGCTCCAAGCTGGGCTGTGTGCAAGAACCCCCCGTTCAGCCCG
ACTGCTGCGCCTTATCCGGTAACTATCATCTTGAGTCCAACCCGGAAAGACACGACAAAACGCCACTGGC
AGCAGCCATTGGTAACTGAGAATTAGTGGATTTAGATATCGAGAGTCTTGAAGTGGTGGCCTAACAGAGG
CTACACTGAAAGGACAGTATTTGGTATCTGCGCTCCACTAAAGCCAGTTACCAGGTTAAGCAGTTCCCCA
ACTGACTTAACCTTCGATCAAACCGCCTCCCCAGGCGGTTTTTTCGTTTACAGAGCAGGAGATTACGACG
ATCGTAAAAGGATCTCAAGAAGATCCTTTACGGATTCCCGACACCATCACTCTAGATTTCAGTGCAATTT
ATCTCTTCAAATGTAGCACCTGAAGTCAGCCCCATACGATATAAGTTGTAATTCTCATGTTAGTCATGCC
CCGCGCCCACCGGAAGGAGCTGACTGGGTTGAAGGCTCTCAAGGGCATCGGTCGAGATCCCGGTGCCTAA
TGAGTGAGCTAACTTACATTAATTGCGTTGCGCTCACTGCCCGCTTTCCAGTCGGGAAACCTGTCGTGCC
AGCTGCATTAATGAATCGGCCAACGCGCGGGGAGAGGCGGTTTGCGTATTGGGCGCCAGGGTGGTTTTTC
TTTTCACCAGTGAGACGGGCAACAGCTGATTGCCCTTCACCGCCTGGCCCTGAGAGAGTTGCAGCAAGCG
GTCCACGCTGGTTTGCCCCAGCAGGCGAAAATCCTGTTTGATGGTGGTTAACGGCGGGATATAACATGAG
CTGTCTTCGGTATCGTCGTATCCCACTACCGAGATGTCCGCACCAACGCGCAGCCCGGACTCGGTAATGG
CGCGCATTGCGCCCAGCGCCATCTGATCGTTGGCAACCAGCATCGCAGTGGGAACGATGCCCTCATTCAG
CATTTGCATGGTTTGTTGAAAACCGGACATGGCACTCCAGTCGCCTTCCCGTTCCGCTATCGGCTGAATT
TGATTGCGAGTGAGATATTTATGCCAGCCAGCCAGACGCAGACGCGCCGAGACAGAACTTAATGGGCCCG
CTAACAGCGCGATTTGCTGGTGACCCAATGCGACCAGATGCTCCACGCCCAGTCGCGTACCGTCTTCATG
GGAGAAAATAATACTGTTGATGGGTGTCTGGTCAGAGACATCAAGAAATAACGCCGGAACATTAGTGCAG
GCAGCTTCCACAGCAATGGCATCCTGGTCATCCAGCGGATAGTTAATGATCAGCCCACTGACGCGTTGCG
CGAGAAGATTGTGCACCGCCGCTTTACAGGCTTCGACGCCGCTTCGTTCTACCATCGACACCACCACGCT
GGCACCCAGTTGATCGGCGCGAGATTTAATCGCCGCGACAATTTGCGACGGCGCGTGCAGGGCCAGACTG
GAGGTGGCAACGCCAATCAGCAACGACTGTTTGCCCGCCAGTTGTTGTGCCACGCGGTTGGGAATGTAAT
TCAGCTCCGCCATCGCCGCTTCCACTTTTTCCCGCGTTTTCGCAGAAACGTGGCTGGCCTGGTTCACCAC
GCGGGAAACGGTCTGATAAGAGACACCGGCATACTCTGCGACATCGTATAACGTTACTGGTTTCACATTC
ACCACCCTGAATTGACTCTCTTCCGGGCGCTATCATGCCATACCGCGAAAGGTTTTGCGCCATTCGATGG
TGTCCGGGATCTCGACGCTCTCCCTTATGTTGAAAGTGACCACCGCTCACGTGTTGTGTGCGC
Features (pLannotate 1.2.2; 11 found; start..end, strand, type, name):
      1..19      +  promoter       T7 promoter: promoter for bacteriophage T7 RNA polymerase
    127..300     +  CDS            lacZα: LacZα fragment of β-galactosidase; lacZ fragment
    310..356     +  terminator     T7 terminator: transcription terminator for bacteriophage T7 RNA polymerase
    520..577     +  promoter       AmpR promoter (fragment): bla
    586..1401    -  CDS            KanR: aminoglycoside phosphotransferase; aph(3')-Ia; confers resistance to kanamycin in bacteria or G418 (Geneticin®) in eukaryotes
   1402..1493    -  promoter       AmpR promoter: bla
   1511..2146    -  rep_origin     ColA ori: Plasmids containing the ColA origin of replication can be propagated in E. coli cells that contain additional plasmids with compatible origins.
   2231..2295    -  CDS            TcR (fragment): tetracycline efflux protein; tet; confers resistance to tetracycline
   2310..2331    -  protein_bind   CAP binding site: CAP binding activates transcription in the presence of cAMP. E. coli catabolite activator protein
   2344..3426    -  CDS            lacI: lac repressor; lacI; The lac repressor binds to the lac operator to inhibit transcription in E. coli. This inhibition can be relieved by adding lactose or isopropyl-β-D-thiogalactopyranoside (IPTG).
   3427..3504    -  promoter       lacI promoter: lacI
