[The description below was written by a language model from this plasmid's Addgene catalogue record and pLannotate feature annotations shown in this document.]
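Description:
pDM_noro_A1_lacZA is a small bacterial expression plasmid (about 3.5 kb) built on the pCOLADuet backbone. It carries a synthetic toehold switch riboregulator designed to sense norovirus RNA. It replicates through the ColA origin, which is compatible with other common origin classes and so allows co-maintenance with additional plasmids in E. coli. Selection is by kanamycin, through an aph(3')-Ia resistance gene driven by a bla-type promoter. The backbone also retains lacI with its own promoter. No lac operator is annotated next to the T7 promoter, so the record does not establish whether the cassette is under lac repressor control. The short TcR, CAP-site and AmpR-promoter fragments appear to be backbone remnants rather than functional parts.

The payload is a compact transcription unit consisting of a T7 promoter, an unannotated stretch of roughly 100 nt, the lacZα coding sequence and a T7 terminator. The unannotated region presumably holds the A1 switch, which the record describes as targeting the antisense orientation of norovirus sequence. In a toehold switch, the ribosome binding site and start codon of the reporter are sequestered in an RNA hairpin. Binding of a complementary trigger RNA to the exposed toehold unwinds the hairpin and permits translation. Here the output is the LacZα fragment, which complements the ω fragment of β-galactosidase to give a colorimetric signal.

According to the associated publication, the construct was made for low-cost, paper-based cell-free detection of norovirus. The two sequence records (depositor and sequencing-derived) differ slightly in length and start coordinate, and in the spacing between the T7 promoter and lacZα, but they show the same set and order of features.
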