Addgene plasmid #118818: pDM_noro_A1_lacZA
Purpose: T7 RNAP-driven expression of norovirus antisense orientation toehold switches (A1) with a lacZ alpha subunit reporter.
Depositing lab: Alexander Green. Depositing organization: Arizona State University. Publication: Low-cost detection of norovirus using paper-based cell-free systems and synbody-based viral enrichment. Ma D, Shen L, Wu K, Diehnelt CW, Green AA. Synth Biol (Oxf). 2018;3(1):ysy018. doi: 10.1093/synbio/ysy018. Epub 2018 Sep 19. PubMed 30370338.
Backbone
  Vector backbone: pCOLAduet
  Vector type: Bacterial Expression
Growth in bacteria
  Bacterial resistance: Kanamycin, 50 μg/mL
  Growth temperature: 37°C
  Growth strain: DH5alpha
  Copy number: High Copy
Gene/Insert
  Gene/Insert name: Norovirus toehold switch A1
  Species: Synthetic
  Insert size (bp): 347
  Cloning method: Gibson Cloning
  Sequencing primers: 5′ CGTTACTGGTTTCACATTCACCACCC
Terms and licenses: Academic/Nonprofit Terms; Industry Terms: Not Available to Industry
Depositor comments: Output gene is lacZa
How to cite: pDM_noro_A1_lacZA was a gift from Alexander Green (Addgene plasmid # 118818 ; http://n2t.net/addgene:118818 ; RRID:Addgene_118818)
