>Addgene plasmid #118818 | pDM_noro_A1_lacZA | depositor partial sequence | sequence record 224530 | Norovirus toehold switch A1
GGGTCTGATGGGTCCGCAGCCAACCTCGTCCCAGAGGTCGGACTTTAGAACAGAGGAGATAAAGATGGAC
CTCTGGGAAACCTGGCGGCAGCGCAAGAAG
