>Addgene plasmid #118818 | pDM_noro_A1_lacZA | depositor partial sequence | sequence record 224531 | lacZa gene
ATGACCATGATTACGGATTCACTGGCCGTCGTTTTACAACGTCGTGACTGGGAAAACCCTGGCGTTACCC
AACTTAATCGCCTTGCAGCACATCCCCCTTTCGCCAGCTGGCGTAATAGCGAAGAGGCCCGCACCGATCG
CCCTTCCCAACAGTTGCGCAGCCTGAATGGCGAATGGTAA
